Addgene plasmid #156980: pD649-HAsp-ICAM5-Fc(DAPA)-AviTag-6xHis
Purpose: Mammalian expression of cell-surface protein extracellular domain fused to Fc(DAPA)-Avi-6xHis. Protein is secreted from cells.
Depositing lab: Chris Garcia. Depositing organization: Stanford University. Publication: A Human IgSF Cell-Surface Interactome Reveals a Complex Network of Protein-Protein Interactions. Wojtowicz WM, Vielmetter J, Fernandes RA, Siepe DH, Eastman CL, Chisholm GB, Cox S, Klock H, Anderson PW, Rue SM, Miller JJ, Glaser SM, Bragstad ML, Vance J, Lam AW, Lesley SA, Zinn K, Garcia KC. Cell. 2020 Aug 20;182(4):1027-1043.e17. doi: 10.1016/j.cell.2020.07.025. PubMed 32822567.
Backbone
  Vector backbone: pD649
  Backbone size w/o insert (bp): 6106
  Vector type: Mammalian Expression
Growth in bacteria
  Bacterial resistance: Ampicillin, 100 μg/mL
  Growth temperature: 37°C
  Growth strain: DH5alpha
  Copy number: High Copy
Gene/Insert
  Gene/Insert name: ICAM5
  Species: H. sapiens (human)
  Insert size (bp): 2412
  Mutation: Fc region of human IgG contains D265A and P329A mutations (DAPA)
  Entrez Gene: ICAM5 (a.k.a. TLCN, TLN)
  Promoter: CMV/SP6
  Tag / fusion protein: Fc(DAPA)-AviTag-6xHis (C terminal on backbone)
  Cloning method: Restriction Enzyme; 5′ cloning site GCGGCCGC (not destroyed); 3′ cloning site GGCGCGCC (not destroyed)
  Sequencing primers: 5′ ATTTAGGTGACACTATAG; 3′ CACGTACCAGTTGAACTTCACC
Resource information
  A portion of this plasmid was derived from a plasmid made by: synthesis by ThermoFisher
Terms and licenses: Academic/Nonprofit Terms; Industry Terms: Not Available to Industry
Depositor comments: Some plasmids in this collection may have an IS4-like element ISVsa5 family transposase upstream of the CMV promoter.
How to cite: pD649-HAsp-ICAM5-Fc(DAPA)-AviTag-6xHis was a gift from Chris Garcia (Addgene plasmid # 156980 ; http://n2t.net/addgene:156980 ; RRID:Addgene_156980)
