[The description below was written by a language model from this plasmid's Addgene catalogue record and pLannotate feature annotations shown in this document.]
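Description:
pD649-HAsp-ICAM5-Fc(DAPA)-AviTag-6xHis is a mammalian expression plasmid built on the pD649 backbone for producing the extracellular domain of human ICAM5 (telencephalin) as a secreted Fc fusion protein. It is propagated in E. coli from a high-copy ColE1/pUC-type origin with ampicillin selection through β-lactamase. The feature table covers the full 8,518 nt depositor sequence, consistent with the stated backbone and insert sizes. It also lists short fragments of KanR, lacZα, an rrnB terminator, an f1 origin and a lac operator, which appear to be backbone remnants rather than functional parts.

Expression is driven by the CMV immediate-early enhancer and promoter, followed by a fragment of CMV intron A and an SP6 promoter that could support in vitro transcription. The name indicates an HA-derived signal peptide (HAsp); the automated annotation labels a short stretch at this position as an IgH signal sequence fragment, so the exact identity of the leader is not resolved by the record. The ICAM5 coding region sits between retained NotI and AscI sites and is fused in frame to a human IgG1 Fc carrying the D265A and P329A (DAPA) substitutions, which are generally used to reduce Fc effector binding. This is followed by an AviTag for site-specific biotinylation by BirA and a 6xHis tag for metal-affinity purification, both named in the catalogue but not individually annotated, and a bGH polyadenylation signal. A separate SV40/EM7 promoter cassette encodes puromycin N-acetyltransferase with an SV40 poly(A), allowing selection of transfected mammalian cells.

The plasmid belongs to a collection made for a human IgSF cell-surface protein interaction screen. The depositor notes that some members may carry an IS4-like transposase insertion upstream of the CMV promoter.
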