Features (pLannotate 1.2.2; 21 found; start..end, strand, type, name):
    119..143     -  CDS            KanR (fragment): aminoglycoside phosphotransferase; aph(3')-Ia; confers resistance to kanamycin
    254..842     +  rep_origin     ori: high-copy-number ColE1/pMB1/pBR322/pUC origin of replication
   1067..1084    +  terminator     rrnB T2 terminator (fragment): transcription terminator T2 from the E. coli rrnB gene
   1109..1128    -  CDS            lacZα (fragment): LacZα fragment of β-galactosidase; lacZ fragment
   1584..1600    +  protein_bind   lac operator: The lac repressor binds to the lac operator to inhibit transcription in E. coli. This inhibition can be relieved by adding lactose or isopropyl-β-D-thiogalactopyranoside (IPTG). lac repressor encoded by lacI
   1843..2146    +  enhancer       CMV enhancer: human cytomegalovirus immediate early enhancer
   2147..2350    +  promoter       CMV promoter: human cytomegalovirus (CMV) immediate early promoter
   2486..2529    +  intron         CMV intron (fragment): modified intron A from human cytomegalovirus
   2581..2599    +  promoter       SP6 promoter: promoter for bacteriophage SP6 RNA polymerase
   2603..2640    +  CDS            IgH signal sequence (fragment): signal sequence from the mouse immunoglobulin heavy chain variable region
   2737..5175    +  CDS            ICAM5 (fragment): ICAM5_HUMAN - Also known as TLCN, TLN. Experimental evidence at protein level: Swiss-Prot protein existence level 1. ICAM proteins are ligands for the leukocyte adhesion protein LFA-1 (integrin alpha-L/beta-2). From Homo sapiens (Human).
   5176..5853    +  CDS            IGHG1 (fragment): IGHG1_HUMAN - Experimental evidence at protein level: Swiss-Prot protein existence level 1. Constant region of immunoglobulin heavy chains. Immunoglobulins, also known as antibodies, are membrane-bound or secreted glycoproteins produced by B lymphocytes. In the recognition phase of humoral immunity, the membrane-bound immunoglobulins serve as receptors which, upon binding of a specific antigen, trigger the clonal expansion and differentiation of B lymphocytes into immunoglobulins- secreting plasma cells. Secreted immunoglobulins mediate the effector phase of humoral immunity, which results in
   6068..6179    +  polyA_signal   bGH poly(A) signal: bovine growth hormone polyadenylation signal
   6180..6288    +  rep_origin     f1 ori (fragment): f1 bacteriophage origin of replication; arrow indicates direction of (+) strand synthesis
   6302..6631    +  promoter       SV40 promoter: SV40 enhancer and early promoter
   6679..6726    +  promoter       EM7 promoter: synthetic bacterial promoter&nbsp
   6745..7344    +  CDS            PuroR (fragment): puromycin N-acetyltransferase; pac from Streptomyces; confers resistance to puromycin
   7354..7479    +  CDS            ble (fragment): BLE_KLEPN - Experimental evidence at protein level: Swiss-Prot protein existence level 1. Binding protein with a strong affinity to the bleomycin family of antibiotics. Binds to CL990; an antimitotic-antibiotic compound. From Klebsiella pneumoniae.
   7474..7595    +  polyA_signal   SV40 poly(A) signal: SV40 polyadenylation signal
   7648..8508    -  CDS            AmpR: β-lactamase; bla; confers resistance to ampicillin, carbenicillin, and related antibiotics
   8511..89      -  promoter       AmpR promoter (fragment) (across the origin): bla
>Addgene plasmid #156980 | pD649-HAsp-ICAM5-Fc(DAPA)-AviTag-6xHis | depositor full sequence | sequence record 303069 | Full Sequence
TTTCAATATTATTGAAGCATTTATCAGGGTTATTGTCTCATGAGCGGATACATATTTGAATGTATTTAGA
AAAATAAACAAATAGGGGTCAGTGTTACAACCAATTAACCAATTCTGAACATTATCGCGAGCCCATTTAT
ACCTGAATATGGCTCATAACACCCCTTGCTCATGACCAAAATCCCTTAACGTGAGTTACGCGCGCGTCGT
TCCACTGAGCGTCAGACCCCGTAGAAAAGATCAAAGGATCTTCTTGAGATCCTTTTTTTCTGCGCGTAAT
CTGCTGCTTGCAAACAAAAAAACCACCGCTACCAGCGGTGGTTTGTTTGCCGGATCAAGAGCTACCAACT
CTTTTTCCGAAGGTAACTGGCTTCAGCAGAGCGCAGATACCAAATACTGTTCTTCTAGTGTAGCCGTAGT
TAGCCCACCACTTCAAGAACTCTGTAGCACCGCCTACATACCTCGCTCTGCTAATCCTGTTACCAGTGGC
TGCTGCCAGTGGCGATAAGTCGTGTCTTACCGGGTTGGACTCAAGACGATAGTTACCGGATAAGGCGCAG
CGGTCGGGCTGAACGGGGGGTTCGTGCACACAGCCCAGCTTGGAGCGAACGACCTACACCGAACTGAGAT
ACCTACAGCGTGAGCTATGAGAAAGCGCCACGCTTCCCGAAGGGAGAAAGGCGGACAGGTATCCGGTAAG
CGGCAGGGTCGGAACAGGAGAGCGCACGAGGGAGCTTCCAGGGGGAAACGCCTGGTATCTTTATAGTCCT
GTCGGGTTTCGCCACCTCTGACTTGAGCGTCGATTTTTGTGATGCTCGTCAGGGGGGCGGAGCCTATGGA
AAAACGCCAGCAACGCGGCCTTTTTACGGTTCCTGGCCTTTTGCTGGCCTTTTGCTCACATGTTCTTTCC
TGCGTTATCCCCTGATTCTGTGGATAACCGTATTACCGCCTTTGAGTGAGCTGATACCGCTCGCCGCAGC
CGAACGACCGAGCGCAGCGAGTCAGTGAGCGAGGAAGCGGAAGGCGAGAGTAGGGAACTGCCAGGCATCA
AACTAAGCAGAAGGCCCCTGACGGATGGCCTTTTTGCGTTTCTACAAACTCTTTCTGTGTTGTAAAACGA
CGGCCAGTCTTAAGCTCGGGCCCCCTGGGCGGTTCTGATAACGAGTAATCGTTAATCCGCAAATAACGTA
AAAACCCGCTTCGGCGGGTTTTTTTATGGGGGGAGTTTAGGGAAAGAGCATTTGTCAGAATATTTAAGGG
CGCCTGTCACTTTGCTTGATATATGAGAATTATTTAACCTTATAAATGAGAAAAAAGCAACGCACTTTAA
ATAAGATACGTTGCTTTTTCGATTGATGAACACCTATAATTAAACTATTCATCTATTATTTATGATTTTT
TGTATATACAATATTTCTAGTTTGTTAAAGAGAATTAAGAAAATAAATCTCGAAAATAATAAAGGGAAAA
TCAGTTTTTGATATCAAAATTATACATGTCAACGATAATACAAAATATAATACAAACTATAAGATGTTAT
CAGTATTTATTATCATTTAGAATAAATTTTGTGTCGCCCTTAATTGTGAGCGGATAACAATTACGAGCTT
CATGCACAGTGGCGTTGACTCAATATTGGCCATTAGCCATATTATTCATTGGTTATATAGCATAAATCAA
TATTGGCTATTGGCCATTGCATACGTTGTATCTATATCATAATATGTACATTTATATTGGCTCATGTCCA
ATATGACCGCCATGTTGGCATTGATTATTGACTAGTTATTAATAGTAATCAATTACGGGGTCATTAGTTC
ATAGCCCATATATGGAGTTCCGCGTTACATAACTTACGGTAAATGGCCCGCCTGGCTGACCGCCCAACGA
CCCCCGCCCATTGACGTCAATAATGACGTATGTTCCCATAGTAACGCCAATAGGGACTTTCCATTGACGT
CAATGGGTGGAGTATTTACGGTAAACTGCCCACTTGGCAGTACATCAAGTGTATCATATGCCAAGTACGC
CCCCTATTGACGTCAATGACGGTAAATGGCCCGCCTGGCATTATGCCCAGTACATGACCTTATGGGACTT
TCCTACTTGGCAGTACATCTACGTATTAGTCATCGCTATTACCATGGTGATGCGGTTTTGGCAGTACATC
AATGGGCGTGGATAGCGGTTTGACTCACGGGGATTTCCAAGTCTCCACCCCATTGACGTCAATGGGAGTT
TGTTTTGGCACCAAAATCAACGGGACTTTCCAAAATGTCGTAACAACTCCGCCCCATTGACGCAAATGGG
CGGTAGGCGTGTACGGTGGGAGGTCTATATAAGCAGAGCTCGTTTAGTGAACCGTCAGATCGCCTGGAGA
CGCCATCCACGCTGTTTTGACCTCCATAGAAGACACCGGGACCGATCCAGCCTCCGCGGCCGGGAACGGT
GCATTGGAACGCGGATTCCCCGTGCCAAGAGTGACGTAAGTACCGCCTATAGAGTCTATAGGCCCACCCC
CTTGGCTTCGTTAGAACGCGGCTACAATTAATACATAACCTTATGTATCATACACATACGATTTAGGTGA
CACTATAGAATAACATCCACTTTGCCTTTCTCTCCACAGGTGTCCACTCCCAGGTCCAACTGCACCTCGG
TTCTATCGAAAACGCGCCTGCTAGCGCCACCATGAAGACCATCATTGCCCTGAGCTACATCTTCTGCCTG
GTGTTCGCTGCGGCCGCCGAACCTTTTTGGGCTGATCTGCAGCCTAGAGTGGCCTTCGTGGAAAGAGGCG
GCTCTCTCTGGCTGAACTGCTCCACCAATTGTCCCAGACCTGAGAGAGGCGGCCTGGAAACCTCTCTGAG
AAGAAATGGCACCCAGCGGGGACTGAGATGGCTGGCTAGACAGCTGGTGGACATCAGAGAGCCTGAGACT
CAGCCCGTGTGCTTCTTCAGATGCGCCAGAAGAACACTGCAGGCCAGAGGCCTGATCAGAACCTTCCAGA
GGCCAGACAGAGTGGAACTGATGCCTCTGCCTCCTTGGCAGCCTGTGGGCGAGAATTTCACCCTGTCTTG
TAGAGTGCCTGGCGCTGGACCTAGAGCCTCTCTGACACTTACACTGCTGAGAGGCGCCCAAGAGCTGATC
AGACGGTCTTTTGCTGGCGAGCCTCCTAGAGCTAGAGGCGCTGTTCTGACAGCTACCGTGCTGGCCAGAA
GAGAGGATCACGGCGCCAATTTCAGCTGCAGAGCCGAACTGGATCTGAGGCCACACGGACTGGGCCTGTT
TGAGAATAGCTCTGCCCCTAGAGAGCTGCGGACCTTCTCTCTGTCTCCCGATGCTCCTAGACTGGCCGCT
CCAAGACTGCTGGAAGTGGGCTCTGAAAGACCCGTGTCTTGCACCCTGGATGGCCTGTTTCCAGCCAGCG
AAGCCAGAGTTTATCTGGCCCTGGGCGACCAGAATCTGAGCCCTGATGTTACACTGGAAGGCGACGCCTT
TGTGGCCACTGCTACAGCCACAGCCTCTGCCGAACAAGAAGGCGCCAGACAGCTCGTGTGTAATGTGACA
CTCGGCGGCGAGAACCGGGAAACCAGAGAAAACGTGACCATCTACAGCTTCCCCGCTCCTCTGCTGACCC
TGTCTGAGCCTTCTGTGTCTGAGGGACAGATGGTTACCGTGACATGTGCTGCTGGCGCCCAGGCTCTTGT
GACACTTGAAGGTGTTCCAGCCGCTGTGCCTGGACAGCCTGCTCAACTGCAACTGAACGCCACCGAGAAC
GACGACAGACGGTCCTTCTTCTGCGACGCCACACTGGATGTGGACGGCGAGACACTGATCAAGAACAGAT
CCGCCGAGCTGAGAGTGCTGTACGCCCCAAGACTGGACGACAGCGATTGCCCTAGAAGCTGGACATGGCC
TGAGGGCCCTGAACAGACCCTGAGATGCGAAGCAAGAGGCAACCCTGAGCCTAGCGTGCACTGTGCTAGA
TCTGATGGCGGAGCTGTGCTGGCTCTGGGACTGCTTGGACCTGTGACAAGAGCCCTGAGCGGCACATACA
GATGCAAGGCCGCTAATGATCAGGGCGAAGCCGTGAAGGATGTGACCCTGACAGTGGAATACGCCCCTGC
TCTGGATTCTGTGGGCTGCCCTGAGAGAATCACATGGCTGGAAGGCACAGAAGCCAGCCTGTCTTGCGTT
GCACATGGCGTGCCACCTCCAGATGTGATTTGTGTGCGATCTGGCGAGCTGGGAGCCGTGATTGAAGGAC
TTCTGAGAGTGGCCAGAGAGCACGCCGGAACTTATAGATGCGAGGCCACCAATCCTAGAGGCAGCGCCGC
TAAAAATGTGGCCGTGACAGTCGAGTACGGCCCCAGATTTGAGGAACCTAGCTGCCCCAGCAACTGGACC
TGGGTTGAAGGCAGCGGCAGACTGTTTAGCTGCGAGGTGGACGGAAAGCCCCAGCCAAGCGTGAAATGTG
TTGGATCTGGCGGCGCTACAGAAGGCGTTTTGCTTCCTTTGGCTCCTCCTGATCCTAGTCCTCGGGCTCC
TAGAATCCCTAGAGTGCTGGCCCCTGGCATCTACGTGTGCAATGCCACAAATAGACACGGCAGCGTGGCC
AAGACAGTGGTGGTGTCTGCTGAAAGCCCTCCTGAGATGGACGAGAGCACCTGTCCTTCTCACCAGACTT
GGCTTGAGGGCGCCGAAGCTTCTGCTCTGGCTTGTGCTGCCAGAGGTAGACCTTCTCCAGGCGTGCGTTG
TAGCAGAGAGGGAATTCCTTGGCCTGAGCAGCAGAGGGTGTCCAGAGAAGATGCCGGCACATATCACTGC
GTGGCCACTAATGCCCACGGCACCGATAGCAGAACAGTGACCGTGGGCGTCGAGTATAGACCTGTGGTTG
CTGAACTGGCTGCCTCTCCACCTGGCGGAGTTAGACCAGGCGGCAACTTTACACTGACCTGTAGAGCTGA
AGCCTGGCCTCCTGCTCAGATCTCTTGGAGAGCACCACCAGGCGCTCTGAATATCGGCCTGTCCAGCAAC
AATAGCACCCTGAGTGTTGCCGGCGCTATGGGATCTCACGGCGGAGAATATGAGTGCGCCGCCACCAATG
CTCATGGCAGACACGCTAGACGGATCACCGTTAGAGTGGCAGGACCTTGGGGCGCGCCGGGCGGCGACAA
GACCCACACCTGCCCCCCCTGCCCAGCTCCAGAACTGCTGGGAGGGCCTTCCGTGTTCCTGTTCCCCCCC
AAGCCCAAGGACACCCTGATGATCAGCAGGACCCCCGAGGTGACCTGCGTGGTGGTGGCCGTGTCCCACG
AGGACCCAGAGGTGAAGTTCAACTGGTACGTGGACGGCGTGGAGGTGCACAACGCCAAGACCAAGCCCAG
AGAGGAGCAGTACAACAGCACCTACAGGGTGGTGTCCGTGCTGACCGTGCTGCACCAGGACTGGCTGAAC
GGCAAAGAATACAAGTGCAAAGTCTCCAACAAGGCCCTGGCTGCCCCAATCGAAAAGACAATCAGCAAGG
CCAAGGGCCAGCCACGGGAGCCCCAGGTGTACACCCTGCCCCCCAGCCGGGAGGAGATGACCAAGAACCA
GGTGTCCCTGACCTGTCTGGTGAAGGGCTTCTACCCCAGCGATATCGCCGTGGAGTGGGAGAGCAACGGC
CAGCCCGAGAACAACTACAAGACCACCCCCCCAGTGCTGGACAGCGACGGCAGCTTCTTCCTGTACAGCA
AGCTGACCGTGGACAAGTCCAGGTGGCAGCAGGGCAACGTGTTCAGCTGCAGCGTGATGCACGAGGCCCT
GCACAACCACTACACCCAGAAGTCCCTGAGCCTGAGCCCCGGCGGCAGCGGTCTTAATGATATTTTCGAG
GCTCAGAAGATTGAGTGGCATGAACACCACCACCATCACCACTAAGGCCGGCCTGTAGTCACTGGCACAA
CGCGTTACCCGGTAAGCCAATCGGGTATACACGGTCGTCATACTGCAGACAGGGTTCTTCTACTTTGCAA
GATAGTCTTGAGTAGTAAAATAAATAGATAGAGAAAATCAGCCTCGACTGTGCCTTCTAGTTGCCAGCCA
TCTGTTGTTTGCCCCTCCCCCGTGCCTTCCTTGACCCTGGAAGGTGCCACTCCCACTGTCCTTTCCTAAT
AAAATGAGGAAATTGCATCACAACACTCAACCCTATCTCGGTCTATTCTTTTGATTTATAAGGGATTTTG
CCGATTTCGGCCTATTGGTTAAAAAATGAGCTGATTTAACAAAAATTTAACGCGAATTAATTCTGTGGAA
TGTGTGTCAGTTAGGGTGTGGAAAGTCCCCAGGCTCCCCAGCAGGCAGAAGTATGCAAAGCATGCATCTC
AATTAGTCAGCAACCAGGTGTGGAAAGTCCCCAGGCTCCCCAGCAGGCAGAAGTATGCAAAGCATGCATC
TCAATTAGTCAGCAACCATAGTCCCGCCCCTAACTCCGCCCATCCCGCCCCTAACTCCGCCCAGTTCCGC
CCATTCTCCGCCCCATGGCTGACTAATTTTTTTTATTTATGCAGAGGCCGAGGCCGCCTCTGCCTCTGAG
CTATTCCAGAAGTAGTGAGGAGGCTTTTTTGGAGGCCTAGGCTTTTGCAAAAAGCTCCCGGGAGCTTGTA
TATCCATTTTCGGATCTGATCAGCACGTGTTGACAATTAATCATCGGCATAGTATATCGGCATAGTATAA
TACGACAAGGTGAGGAACTAAACCATGACCGAGTACAAGCCCACGGTGCGCCTCGCCACCCGCGACGACG
TCCCCAGGGCCGTACGCACCCTCGCCGCCGCGTTCGCCGACTACCCCGCCACGCGCCACACCGTCGATCC
GGACCGCCACATCGAGCGGGTCACCGAGCTGCAAGAACTCTTCCTCACGCGCGTCGGGCTCGACATCGGC
AAGGTGTGGGTCGCGGACGACGGCGCCGCGGTGGCGGTCTGGACCACGCCGGAGAGCGTCGAAGCGGGGG
CGGTGTTCGCCGAGATCGGCCCGCGCATGGCCGAGTTGAGCGGTTCCCGGCTGGCCGCGCAGCAACAGAT
GGAAGGCCTCCTGGCGCCGCACCGGCCCAAGGAGCCCGCGTGGTTCCTGGCCACCGTCGGCGTCTCGCCC
GACCACCAGGGCAAGGGTCTGGGCAGCGCCGTCGTGCTCCCCGGAGTGGAGGCGGCCGAGCGCGCCGGGG
TGCCCGCCTTCCTGGAGACATCCGCGCCCCGCAACCTCCCCTTCTACGAGCGGCTCGGCTTCACCGTCAC
CGCCGACGTCGAGGTGCCCGAAGGACCGCGCACCTGGTGCATGACCCGCAAGCCCGGTGCCTGACACGTG
CTACGAGATTTCGATTCCACCGCCGCCTTCTATGAAAGGTTGGGCTTCGGAATCGTTTTCCGGGACGCCG
GCTGGATGATCCTCCAGCGCGGGGATCTCATGCTGGAGTTCTTCGCCCACCCCAACTTGTTTATTGCAGC
TTATAATGGTTACAAATAAAGCAATAGCATCACAAATTTCACAAATAAAGCATTTTTTTCACTGCATTCT
AGTTGTGGTTTGTCCAAACTCATCAATGTATCTTATCATGTCTGTATACCGTCGACCTCTAGCTAGAGCT
TGGCGTAATCATGGTCATTACCAATGCTTAATCAGTGAGGCACCTATCTCAGCGATCTGTCTATTTCGTT
CATCCATAGTTGCCTGACTCCCCGTCGTGTAGATAACTACGATACGGGAGGGCTTACCATCTGGCCCCAG
CGCTGCGATGATACCGCGAGAACCACGCTCACCGGCTCCGGATTTATCAGCAATAAACCAGCCAGCCGGA
AGGGCCGAGCGCAGAAGTGGTCCTGCAACTTTATCCGCCTCCATCCAGTCTATTAATTGTTGCCGGGAAG
CTAGAGTAAGTAGTTCGCCAGTTAATAGTTTGCGCAACGTTGTTGCCATCGCTACAGGCATCGTGGTGTC
ACGCTCGTCGTTTGGTATGGCTTCATTCAGCTCCGGTTCCCAACGATCAAGGCGAGTTACATGATCCCCC
ATGTTGTGCAAAAAAGCGGTTAGCTCCTTCGGTCCTCCGATCGTTGTCAGAAGTAAGTTGGCCGCAGTGT
TATCACTCATGGTTATGGCAGCACTGCATAATTCTCTTACTGTCATGCCATCCGTAAGATGCTTTTCTGT
GACTGGTGAGTACTCAACCAAGTCATTCTGAGAATAGTGTATGCGGCGACCGAGTTGCTCTTGCCCGGCG
TCAATACGGGATAATACCGCGCCACATAGCAGAACTTTAAAAGTGCTCATCATTGGAAAACGTTCTTCGG
GGCGAAAACTCTCAAGGATCTTACCGCTGTTGAGATCCAGTTCGATGTAACCCACTCGTGCACCCAACTG
ATCTTCAGCATCTTTTACTTTCACCAGCGTTTCTGGGTGAGCAAAAACAGGAAGGCAAAATGCCGCAAAA
AAGGGAATAAGGGCGACACGGAAATGTTGAATACTCATATTCTTCCTT
