>Addgene plasmid #156980 | pD649-HAsp-ICAM5-Fc(DAPA)-AviTag-6xHis | depositor partial sequence | sequence record 303070 | insert (extracellular domain)
GAACCTTTTTGGGCTGATCTGCAGCCTAGAGTGGCCTTCGTGGAAAGAGGCGGCTCTCTCTGGCTGAACT
GCTCCACCAATTGTCCCAGACCTGAGAGAGGCGGCCTGGAAACCTCTCTGAGAAGAAATGGCACCCAGCG
GGGACTGAGATGGCTGGCTAGACAGCTGGTGGACATCAGAGAGCCTGAGACTCAGCCCGTGTGCTTCTTC
AGATGCGCCAGAAGAACACTGCAGGCCAGAGGCCTGATCAGAACCTTCCAGAGGCCAGACAGAGTGGAAC
TGATGCCTCTGCCTCCTTGGCAGCCTGTGGGCGAGAATTTCACCCTGTCTTGTAGAGTGCCTGGCGCTGG
ACCTAGAGCCTCTCTGACACTTACACTGCTGAGAGGCGCCCAAGAGCTGATCAGACGGTCTTTTGCTGGC
GAGCCTCCTAGAGCTAGAGGCGCTGTTCTGACAGCTACCGTGCTGGCCAGAAGAGAGGATCACGGCGCCA
ATTTCAGCTGCAGAGCCGAACTGGATCTGAGGCCACACGGACTGGGCCTGTTTGAGAATAGCTCTGCCCC
TAGAGAGCTGCGGACCTTCTCTCTGTCTCCCGATGCTCCTAGACTGGCCGCTCCAAGACTGCTGGAAGTG
GGCTCTGAAAGACCCGTGTCTTGCACCCTGGATGGCCTGTTTCCAGCCAGCGAAGCCAGAGTTTATCTGG
CCCTGGGCGACCAGAATCTGAGCCCTGATGTTACACTGGAAGGCGACGCCTTTGTGGCCACTGCTACAGC
CACAGCCTCTGCCGAACAAGAAGGCGCCAGACAGCTCGTGTGTAATGTGACACTCGGCGGCGAGAACCGG
GAAACCAGAGAAAACGTGACCATCTACAGCTTCCCCGCTCCTCTGCTGACCCTGTCTGAGCCTTCTGTGT
CTGAGGGACAGATGGTTACCGTGACATGTGCTGCTGGCGCCCAGGCTCTTGTGACACTTGAAGGTGTTCC
AGCCGCTGTGCCTGGACAGCCTGCTCAACTGCAACTGAACGCCACCGAGAACGACGACAGACGGTCCTTC
TTCTGCGACGCCACACTGGATGTGGACGGCGAGACACTGATCAAGAACAGATCCGCCGAGCTGAGAGTGC
TGTACGCCCCAAGACTGGACGACAGCGATTGCCCTAGAAGCTGGACATGGCCTGAGGGCCCTGAACAGAC
CCTGAGATGCGAAGCAAGAGGCAACCCTGAGCCTAGCGTGCACTGTGCTAGATCTGATGGCGGAGCTGTG
CTGGCTCTGGGACTGCTTGGACCTGTGACAAGAGCCCTGAGCGGCACATACAGATGCAAGGCCGCTAATG
ATCAGGGCGAAGCCGTGAAGGATGTGACCCTGACAGTGGAATACGCCCCTGCTCTGGATTCTGTGGGCTG
CCCTGAGAGAATCACATGGCTGGAAGGCACAGAAGCCAGCCTGTCTTGCGTTGCACATGGCGTGCCACCT
CCAGATGTGATTTGTGTGCGATCTGGCGAGCTGGGAGCCGTGATTGAAGGACTTCTGAGAGTGGCCAGAG
AGCACGCCGGAACTTATAGATGCGAGGCCACCAATCCTAGAGGCAGCGCCGCTAAAAATGTGGCCGTGAC
AGTCGAGTACGGCCCCAGATTTGAGGAACCTAGCTGCCCCAGCAACTGGACCTGGGTTGAAGGCAGCGGC
AGACTGTTTAGCTGCGAGGTGGACGGAAAGCCCCAGCCAAGCGTGAAATGTGTTGGATCTGGCGGCGCTA
CAGAAGGCGTTTTGCTTCCTTTGGCTCCTCCTGATCCTAGTCCTCGGGCTCCTAGAATCCCTAGAGTGCT
GGCCCCTGGCATCTACGTGTGCAATGCCACAAATAGACACGGCAGCGTGGCCAAGACAGTGGTGGTGTCT
GCTGAAAGCCCTCCTGAGATGGACGAGAGCACCTGTCCTTCTCACCAGACTTGGCTTGAGGGCGCCGAAG
CTTCTGCTCTGGCTTGTGCTGCCAGAGGTAGACCTTCTCCAGGCGTGCGTTGTAGCAGAGAGGGAATTCC
TTGGCCTGAGCAGCAGAGGGTGTCCAGAGAAGATGCCGGCACATATCACTGCGTGGCCACTAATGCCCAC
GGCACCGATAGCAGAACAGTGACCGTGGGCGTCGAGTATAGACCTGTGGTTGCTGAACTGGCTGCCTCTC
CACCTGGCGGAGTTAGACCAGGCGGCAACTTTACACTGACCTGTAGAGCTGAAGCCTGGCCTCCTGCTCA
GATCTCTTGGAGAGCACCACCAGGCGCTCTGAATATCGGCCTGTCCAGCAACAATAGCACCCTGAGTGTT
GCCGGCGCTATGGGATCTCACGGCGGAGAATATGAGTGCGCCGCCACCAATGCTCATGGCAGACACGCTA
GACGGATCACCGTTAGAGTGGCAGGACCTTGG
